>Addgene plasmid #161919 | pICE-EGFP-FLAG-TK1 | addgene full sequence | sequence record 318844 | Addgene NGS Result
ATGGTGAGCAAGGGCGAGGAGCTGTTCACCGGGGTGGTGCCCATCCTGGTCGAGCTGGACGGCGACGTAA
ACGGCCACAAGTTCAGCGTGTCCGGCGAGGGCGAGGGCGATGCCACCTACGGCAAGCTGACCCTGAAGTT
CATCTGCACCACCGGCAAGCTGCCCGTGCCCTGGCCCACCCTCGTGACCACCCTGACCTACGGCGTGCAG
TGCTTCAGCCGCTACCCCGACCACATGAAGCAGCACGACTTCTTCAAGTCCGCCATGCCCGAAGGCTACG
TCCAGGAGCGCACCATCTTCTTCAAGGACGACGGCAACTACAAGACCCGCGCCGAGGTGAAGTTCGAGGG
CGACACCCTGGTGAACCGCATCGAGCTGAAGGGCATCGACTTCAAGGAGGACGGCAACATCCTGGGGCAC
AAGCTGGAGTACAACTACAACAGCCACAACGTCTATATCATGGCCGACAAGCAGAAGAACGGCATCAAGG
TGAACTTCAAGATCCGCCACAACATCGAGGACGGCAGCGTGCAGCTCGCCGACCACTACCAGCAGAACAC
CCCCATCGGCGACGGCCCCGTGCTGCTGCCCGACAACCACTACCTGAGCACCCAGTCCGCCCTGAGCAAA
GACCCCAACGAGAAGCGCGATCACATGGTCCTGCTGGAGTTCGTGACCGCCGCCGGGATCACTCTCGGCA
TGGACGAGCTGTACAAGTCCGGACTCAGATCTGATTACAAGGATGACGACGATAAGCTCGAGAGCTGCAT
TAACCTGCCCACTGTGCTGCCTGGCTCCCCCAGCAAGACCCGGGGGCAGATCCAGGTGATTCTCGGGCCG
ATGTTCTCAGGAAAAAGCACAGAGTTGATGAGACGCGTCCGTCGCTTCCAGATTGCTCAGTACAAGTGCC
TGGTGATCAAGTATGCCAAAGACACTCGCTACAGCAGCAGCTTCTGCACACATGACCGGAACACCATGGA
GGCACTGCCCGCCTGCCTGCTCCGAGACGTGGCCCAGGAGGCCCTGGGCGTGGCTGTCATAGGCATCGAC
GAGGGGCAGTTTTTCCCTGACATCGTGGAGTTCTGCGAGGCCATGGCCAACGCCGGGAAGACCGTAATTG
TGGCTGCACTGGATGGGACCTTCCAGAGGAAGCCATTTGGGGCCATCCTGAACCTGGTGCCGCTGGCCGA
GAGCGTGGTGAAGCTGACGGCGGTGTGCATGGAGTGCTTCCGGGAAGCCGCCTATACCAAGAGGCTCGGC
ACAGAGAAGGAGGTCGAGGTGATTGGGGGAGCAGACAAGTACCACTCCGTGTGTCGGCTCTGCTACTTCA
AGAAGGCCTCAGGCCAGCCTGCCGGGCCGGACAACAAAGAGAACTGCCCAGTGCCAGGAAAGCCAGGGGA
AGCCGTGGCTGCCAGGAAGCTCTTTGCCCCACAGCAGATTCTGCAATGCAGCCCTGCCAACTGAGCGGCC
GCACGCGTCTGCAGTCTAGATAAACCCGCTGATCAGCCTCGACTGTGCCTTCTAGTTGCCAGCCATCTGT
TGTTTGCCCCTCCCCCGTGCCTTCCTTGACCCTGGAAGGTGCCACTCCCACTGTCCTTTCCTAATAAAAT
GAGGAAATTGCATCGCATTGTCTGAGTAGGTGTCATTCTATTCTGGGGGGTGGGGTGGGGCAGGACAGCA
AGGGGGAGGATTGGGAAGACAATAGCAGGCATGCTGGGGATGCGGTGGGCTCTATGGCTTCTGAGGCGGA
AAGAACCAGCTGGGGCTCTAGGGGGTATCCCC
[124 nt withheld, positions 1783-1906]
C
[91 nt withheld, positions 1908-1998]
A
[49 nt withheld, positions 2000-2048]
CCTTTGACGTTGGAGTCCACGTTCTTT
[37 nt withheld, positions 2076-2112]
ACCCTATCTCGGTCTATTCTTTTGATTTATAAGGGATTTTGCCGATTTCGGCCTATTGGTTAAAAAATGA
GCTGATTTAACAAAAATTTAACGCGAATTAATTCTGTGGAATGTGTGTCAGTTAGGGTGTGGAAAGTCCC
CAGGCTCCCCAGCAGGCAGAAGTATGCAAAGCATGCATCTCAATTAGTCAGCAACCAGGTGTGGAAAGTC
CCCAGGCTCCCCAGCAGGCAGAAGTATGCAAAGCATGCATCTCAATTAGTCAGCAACCATAGTCCCGCCC
CTAACTCCGCCCATCCCGCCCCTAACTCCGCCCAGTTCCGCCCATTCTCCGCCCCATGGCTGACTAATTT
TTTTTATTTATGCAGAGGCCGAGGCCGCCTCTGCCTCTGAGCTATTCCAGAAGTAGTGAGGAGGCTTTTT
TGGAGGCCTAGGCTTTTGCAAAAAGCTCCCGGGAGCTTGTATATCCATTTTCGGATCTGATCAGCACGTG
ACCATGACCGAGTACAAGCCCACGGTGCGCCTCGCCACCCGCGACGACGTCCCCAGGGCCGTACGCACCC
TCGCCGCCGCGTTCGCCGACTACCCCGCCACGCGCCACACCGTCGATCCGGACCGCCACATCGAGCGGGT
CACCGAGCTGCAAGAACTCTTCCTCACGCGCGTCGGGCTCGACATCGGCAAGGTGTGGGTCGCGGACGAC
GGCGCCGCGGTGGCGGTCTGGACCACGCCGGAGAGCGTCGAAGCGGGGGCGGTGTTCGCCGAGATCGGCC
CGCGCATGGCCGAGTTGAGCGGTTCCCGGCTGGCCGCGCAGCAACAGATGGAAGGCCTCCTGGCGCCGCA
CCGGCCCAAGGAGCCCGCGTGGTTCCTGGCCACCGTCGGCGTCTCGCCCGACCACCAGGGCAAGGGTCTG
GGCAGCGCCGTCGTGCTCCCCGGAGTGGAGGCGGCCGAGCGCGCCGGGGTGCCCGCCTTCCTGGAGACCT
CCGCGCCCCGCAACCTCCCCTTCTACGAGCGGCTCGGCTTCACCGTCACCGCCGACGTCGAGGTGCCCGA
AGGACCGCGCACCTGGTGCATGACCCGCAAGCCCGGTGCCTGACACGTGCTACGAGATTTCGATTCCACC
GCCGCCTTCTATGAAAGGTTGGGCTTCGGAATCGTTTTCCGGGACGCCGGCTGGATGATCCTCCAGCGCG
GGGATCTCATGCTGGAGTTCTTCGCCCACCCCAACTTGTTTATTGCAGCTTATAATGGTTACAAATAAAG
CAATAGCATCACAAATTTCACAAATAAAGCATTTTTTTCACTGCATTCTAGTTGTGGTTTGTCCAAACTC
ATCAATGTATCTTATCATGTCTGGCTAGCCGTCGACCTCTAGCTAGAGCTTGGCGTAATCATGGTCATAG
CTGTTTCCTGTGTGAAATTGTTATCCGCTCACAATTCCACACAACATACGAGCCGGAAGCATAAAGTGTA
AAGCCTGGGGTGCCTAATGAGTGAGCTAACTCACATTAATTGCGTTGCGCTCACTGCCCGCTTTCCAGTC
GGGAAACCTGTCGTGCCAGCTGCATTAATGAATCGGCCAACGCGCGGGGAGAGGCGGTTTGCGTATTGGG
CGCTCTTCCGCTTCCTCGCTCACTGACTCGCTGCGCTCGGTCGTTCGGCTGCGGCGAGCGGTATCAGCTC
ACTCAAAGGCGGTAATACGGTTATCCACAGAATCAGGGGATAACGCAGGAAAGAACATGTGAGCAAAAGG
CCAGCAAAAGGCCAGGAACCGTAAAAAGGCCGCGTTGCTGGCGTTTTTCCATAGGCTCCGCCCCCCTGAC
GAGCATCACAAAAATCGACGCTCAAGTCAGAGGTGGCGAAACCCGACAGGACTATAAAGATACCAGGCGT
TTCCCCCTGGAAGCTCCCTCGTGCGCTCTCCTGTTCCGACCCTGCCGCTTACCGGATACCTGTCCGCCTT
TCTCCCTTCGGGAAGCGTGGCGCTTTCTCATAGCTCACGCTGTAGGTATCTCAGTTCGGTGTAGGTCGTT
CGCTCCAAGCTGGGCTGTGTGCACGAACCCCCCGTTCAGCCCGACCGCTGCGCCTTATCCGGTAACTATC
GTCTTGAGTCCAACCCGGTAAGACACGACTTATCGCCACTGGCAGCAGCCACTGGTAACAGGATTAGCAG
AGCGAGGTATGTAGGCGGTGCTACAGAGTTCTTGAAGTGGTGGCCTAACTACGGCTACACTAGAAGAACA
GTATTTGGTATCTGCGCTCTGCTGAAGCCAGTTACCTTCGGAAAAAGAGTTGGTAGCTCTTGATCCGGCA
AACAAACCACCGCTGGTAGCGGTGGTTTTTTTGTTTGCAAGCAGCAGATTACGCGCAGAAAAAAAGGATC
TCAAGAAGATCCTTTGATCTTTTCTACGGGGTCTGACGCTCAGTGGAACGAAAACTCACGTTAAGGGATT
TTGGTCATGAGATTATCAAAAAGGATCTTCACCTAGATCCTTTTAAATTAAAAATGAAGTTTTAAATCAA
TCTAAAGTATATATGAGTAAACTTGGTCTGACAGTTACCAATGCTTAATCAGTGAGGCACCTATCTCAGC
GATCTGTCTATTTCGTTCATCCATAGTTGCCTGACTCCCCGTCGTGTAGATAACTACGATACGGGAGGGC
TTACCATCTGGCCCCAGTGCTGCAATGATACCGCGAGACCCACGCTCACCGGCTCCAGATTTATCAGCAA
TAAACCAGCCAGCCGGAAGGGCCGAGCGCAGAAGTGGTCCTGCAACTTTATCCGCCTCCATCCAGTCTAT
TAATTGTTGCCGGGAAGCTAGAGTAAGTAGTTCGCCAGTTAATAGTTTGCGCAACGTTGTTGCCATTGCT
ACAGGCATCGTGGTGTCACGCTCGTCGTTTGGTATGGCTTCATTCAGCTCCGGTTCCCAACGATCAAGGC
GAGTTACATGATCCCCCATGTTGTGCAAAAAAGCGGTTAGCTCCTTCGGTCCTCCGATCGTTGTCAGAAG
TAAGTTGGCCGCAGTGTTATCACTCATGGTTATGGCAGCACTGCATAATTCTCTTACTGTCATGCCATCC
GTAAGATGCTTTTCTGTGACTGGTGAGTACTCAACCAAGTCATTCTGAGAATAGTGTATGCGGCGACCGA
GTTGCTCTTGCCCGGCGTCAATACGGGATAATACCGCGCCACATAGCAGAACTTTAAAAGTGCTCATCAT
TGGAAAACGTTCTTCGGGGCGAAAACTCTCAAGGATCTTACCGCTGTTGAGATCCAGTTCGATGTAACCC
ACTCGTGCACCCAACTGATCTTCAGCATCTTTTACTTTCACCAGCGTTTCTGGGTGAGCAAAAACAGGAA
GGCAAAATGCCGCAAAAAAGGGAATAAGGGCGACACGGAAATGTTGAATACTCATACTCTTCCTTTTTCA
ATATTATTGAAGCATTTATCAGGGTTATTGTCTCATGAGCGGATACATATTTGAATGTATTTAGAAAAAT
AAACAAATAGGGGTTCCGCGCACATTTCCCCGAAAAGTGCCACCTGACGTCGACGGATCGGGAGATCCTG
TACGGGCCAGATATCCGCGTTGACATTGATTATTGACTAGTTATTAATAGTAATCAATTACGGGGTCATT
AGTTCATAGCCCATATATGGAGTTCCGCGTTACATAACTTACGGTAAATGGCCCGCCTGGCTGACCGCCC
AACGACCCCCGCCCATTGACGTCAATAATGACGTATGTTCCCATAGTAACGCCAATAGGGACTTTCCATT
GACGTCAATGGGTGGAGTATTTACGGTAAACTGCCCACTTGGCAGTACATCAAGTGTATCATATGCCAAG
TACGCCCCCTATTGACGTCAATGACGGTAAATGGCCCGCCTGGCATTATGCCCAGTACATGACCTTATGG
GACTTTCCTACTTGGCAGTACATCTACGTATTAGTCATCGCTATTACCATGGTGATGCGGTTTTGGCAGT
ACATCAATGGGCGTGGATAGCGGTTTGACTCACGGGGATTTCCAAGTCTCCACCCCATTGACGTCAATGG
GAGTTTGTTTTGGCACCAAAATCAACGGGACTTTCCAAAATGTCGTAACAACTCCGCCCCATTGACGCAA
ATGGGCGGTAGGCGTGTACGGTGGGAGGTCTATATAAGCAGAGCTCTCCCTATCAGTGATAGAGATCTCC
CTATCAGTGATAGAGATCGTCGACGAGCTCGTTTAGTGAACCGTCAGATCGCCTGGAGACGCCATCCACG
CTGTTTTGACCTCCATAGAAGACACCGGGACCGATCCAGCCTCCGGCAAGCTTACCGGTCGCCACC
Features (pLannotate 1.2.2; 22 found; start..end, strand, type, name):
      1..717     +  CDS            EGFP: EGFP is a basic (constitutively fluorescent) green fluorescent protein published in 1996, derived from Aequorea victoria. It is reported to be a rapidly-maturing weak dimer with moderate acid sensitivity.
    733..761     +  CDS            3xFLAG (fragment): three tandem FLAG® epitope tags
    763..1461    +  CDS            TK1: KITH_HUMAN - Experimental evidence at protein level: Swiss-Prot protein existence level 1. From Homo sapiens (Human).
   1513..1737    +  polyA_signal   bGH poly(A) signal: bovine growth hormone polyadenylation signal
   1741..1762    +  promoter       SV40 promoter (fragment): SV40 enhancer and early promoter
   1783..2211    +  rep_origin     f1 ori (sequence partly withheld): f1 bacteriophage origin of replication; arrow indicates direction of (+) strand synthesis
   2225..2554    +  promoter       SV40 promoter: SV40 enhancer and early promoter
   2606..3205    +  CDS            PuroR: puromycin N-acetyltransferase; pac from Streptomyces alboniger; confers resistance to puromycin
   3215..3340    +  CDS            ble (fragment): BLE_KLEPN - Experimental evidence at protein level: Swiss-Prot protein existence level 1. Binding protein with a strong affinity to the bleomycin family of antibiotics. Binds to CL990; an antimitotic-antibiotic compound. From Klebsiella pneumoniae.
   3335..3456    +  polyA_signal   SV40 poly(A) signal: SV40 polyadenylation signal
   3530..3546    -  protein_bind   lac operator: The lac repressor binds to the lac operator to inhibit transcription in E. coli. This inhibition can be relieved by adding lactose or isopropyl-β-D-thiogalactopyranoside (IPTG). lac repressor encoded by lacI
   3554..3584    -  promoter       lac promoter: promoter for the E. coli lac operon
   3599..3620    -  protein_bind   CAP binding site: CAP binding activates transcription in the presence of cAMP. E. coli catabolite activator protein
   3633..3725    -  CDS            lacI (fragment): lac repressor; lacI; The lac repressor binds to the lac operator to inhibit transcription in E. coli. This inhibition can be relieved by adding lactose or isopropyl-β-D-thiogalactopyranoside (IPTG).
   3908..4496    -  rep_origin     ori: high-copy-number ColE1/pMB1/pBR322/pUC origin of replication
   4667..5527    -  CDS            AmpR: β-lactamase; bla; confers resistance to ampicillin, carbenicillin, and related antibiotics
   5528..5632    -  promoter       AmpR promoter: bla
   5704..6083    +  enhancer       CMV enhancer: human cytomegalovirus immediate early enhancer
   6084..6287    +  promoter       CMV promoter: human cytomegalovirus (CMV) immediate early promoter
   6289..6308    +  promoter       PLtetO-1 promoter (fragment): modified phage lambda PL promoter with tet operator sites (Lutz and Bujard, 1997)
   6310..6329    +  promoter       PLtetO-1 promoter (fragment): modified phage lambda PL promoter with tet operator sites (Lutz and Bujard, 1997)
   6337..6370    +  promoter       TRE3GV promoter (fragment): 3rd-generation Tet-responsive promoter that can be activated by binding of Tet-On® 3G, optimized for retroviral and lentiviral vectors
