[The description below was written by a language model from this plasmid's Addgene catalogue record and pLannotate feature annotations shown in this document.]
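Description:
pICE-EGFP-FLAG-TK1 is a mammalian expression plasmid of about 6.4 kb that produces human cytosolic thymidine kinase (TK1) fused at its N-terminus to EGFP and a FLAG epitope. It was built from the pICE-EGFP-FLAG backbone by replacing the Ku70 coding sequence of the parent construct with a roughly 700 bp TK1 open reading frame, cloned between XhoI and NotI sites that remain intact. In bacteria it is maintained at high copy from a ColE1/pUC-type origin under ampicillin selection (β-lactamase). An f1 origin and remnants of lac regulatory sequences are also present as backbone carry-over.

Expression of the fusion is driven by the CMV immediate-early enhancer and promoter and terminated by the bovine growth hormone polyadenylation signal. Immediately downstream of the CMV promoter, the annotation picks up short fragments matching tet operator-containing promoters. This is consistent with a CMV/TetO2-type arrangement: in T-REx cells, which express the Tet repressor, transcription is held off until tetracycline or doxycycline releases the repressor. In cells lacking the repressor, the promoter would be expected to act constitutively. The FLAG element is annotated only as a fragment of a 3xFLAG tag, so it is probably a single epitope.

A separate SV40 early promoter drives puromycin N-acetyltransferase, followed by a residual fragment of a bleomycin-resistance gene and the SV40 poly(A) signal, allowing puromycin selection of stably transfected cells. The construct suits inducible or stable expression of fluorescently trackable, FLAG-detectable TK1 in human cell lines. The record does not spell out the specific experimental role of TK1 in the associated study.
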