Addgene plasmid #161919: pICE-EGFP-FLAG-TK1
Purpose: Expresses human TK1 with a N-terminal GFP-FLAG tag. Confers Puromycin resistance. Inducible in T-REx cells.
Depositing lab: Sébastien Britton. Depositing organization: CNRS UMR 5089, Institute of Pharmacology and Structural Biology (IPBS). Publication: SDR enzymes oxidize specific lipidic alkynylcarbinols into cytotoxic protein-reactive species. Demange P, Joly E, Marcoux J, Zanon PRA, Listunov D, Rulliere P, Barthes C, Noirot C, Izquierdo JB, Rozie A, Pradines K, Hee R, de Brito MV, Marcellin M, Serre RF, Bouchez O, Burlet-Schiltz O, Oliveira MCF, Ballereau S, Bernardes-Genisson V, Maraval V, Calsou P, Hacker SM, Genisson Y, Chauvin R, Britton S. Elife. 2022 May 10;11. pii: 73913. doi: 10.7554/eLife.73913. PubMed 35535493.
Backbone
  Vector backbone: pICE-EGFP-FLAG+(Ku70siR-WT)
  Backbone manufacturer: Addgene #46961
  Backbone size w/o insert (bp): 5743
  Total vector size (bp): 6445
  Modifications to backbone: Replaced Ku70 by TK1
  Vector type: Mammalian Expression
  Selectable markers: Puromycin
Growth in bacteria
  Bacterial resistance: Ampicillin, 100 μg/mL
  Growth temperature: 37°C
  Growth strain: DH5alpha
  Copy number: High Copy
Gene/Insert
  Gene/Insert name: Thymidine kinase, cytosolic
  Species: H. sapiens (human)
  Insert size (bp): 702
  Entrez Gene: TK1 (a.k.a. TK2)
  Promoter: CMV
  Tag / fusion protein: GFP-FLAG (N terminal on insert)
  Cloning method: Restriction Enzyme; 5′ cloning site XhoI (not destroyed); 3′ cloning site NotI (not destroyed)
  Sequencing primers: 5′ SEQ-GFPC-F (CATGGTCCTGCTGGAGTTCGTG); 3′ SEQ-BGH-R (TAGAAGGCACAGTCGAGG)
Terms and licenses: Academic/Nonprofit Terms; Industry Terms: Not Available to Industry
How to cite: pICE-EGFP-FLAG-TK1 was a gift from Sébastien Britton (Addgene plasmid # 161919 ; http://n2t.net/addgene:161919 ; RRID:Addgene_161919)
